>Addgene plasmid #245215 | pET-28b His6-TEV-SHP2-FL(Q510K) | addgene full sequence | sequence record 487898 | Addgene NGS Result
TTGAGATCCTTTTTTTCTGCGCGTAATCTGCTGCTTGCAAACAAAAAAACCACCGCTACCAGCGGTGGTT
TGTTTGCCGGATCAAGAGCTACCAACTCTTTTTCCGAAGGTAACTGGCTTCAGCAGAGCGCAGATACCAA
ATACTGTCCTTCTAGTGTAGCCGTAGTTAGGCCACCACTTCAAGAACTCTGTAGCACCGCCTACATACCT
CGCTCTGCTAATCCTGTTACCAGTGGCTGCTGCCAGTGGCGATAAGTCGTGTCTTACCGGGTTGGACTCA
AGACGATAGTTACCGGATAAGGCGCAGCGGTCGGGCTGAACGGGGGGTTCGTGCACACAGCCCAGCTTGG
AGCGAACGACCTACACCGAACTGAGATACCTACAGCGTGAGCTATGAGAAAGCGCCACGCTTCCCGAAGG
GAGAAAGGCGGACAGGTATCCGGTAAGCGGCAGGGTCGGAACAGGAGAGCGCACGAGGGAGCTTCCAGGG
GGAAACGCCTGGTATCTTTATAGTCCTGTCGGGTTTCGCCACCTCTGACTTGAGCGTCGATTTTTGTGAT
GCTCGTCAGGGGGGCGGAGCCTATGGAAAAACGCCAGCAACGCGGCCTTTTTACGGTTCCTGGCCTTTTG
CTGGCCTTTTGCTCACATGTTCTTTCCTGCGTTATCCCCTGATTCTGTGGATAACCGTATTACCGCCTTT
GAGTGAGCTGATACCGCTCGCCGCAGCCGAACGACCGAGCGCAGCGAGTCAGTGAGCGAGGAAGCGGAAG
AGCGCCTGATGCGGTATTTTCTCCTTACGCATCTGTGCGGTATTTCACACCGCAATGGTGCACTCTCAGT
ACAATCTGCTCTGATGCCGCATAGTTAAGCCAGTATACACTCCGCTATCGCTACGTGACTGGGTCATGGC
TGCGCCCCGACACCCGCCAACACCCGCTGACGCGCCCTGACGGGCTTGTCTGCTCCCGGCATCCGCTTAC
AGACAAGCTGTGACCGTCTCCGGGAGCTGCATGTGTCAGAGGTTTTCACCGTCATCACCGAAACGCGCGA
GGCAGCTGCGGTAAAGCTCATCAGCGTGGTCGTGAAGCGATTCACAGATGTCTGCCTGTTCATCCGCGTC
CAGCTCGTTGAGTTTCTCCAGAAGCGTTAATGTCTGGCTTCTGATAAAGCGGGCCATGTTAAGGGCGGTT
TTTTCCTGTTTGGTCACTGATGCCTCCGTGTAAGGGGGATTTCTGTTCATGGGGGTAATGATACCGATGA
AACGAGAGAGGATGCTCACGATACGGGTTACTGATGATGAACATGCCCGGTTACTGGAACGTTGTGAGGG
TAAACAACTGGCGGTATGGATGCGGCGGGACCAGAGAAAAATCACTCAGGGTCAATGCCAGCGCTTCGTT
AATACAGATGTAGGTGTTCCACAGGGTAGCCAGCAGCATCCTGCGATGCAGATCCGGAACATAATGGTGC
AGGGCGCTGACTTCCGCGTTTCCAGACTTTACGAAACACGGAAACCGAAGACCATTCATGTTGTTGCTCA
GGTCGCAGACGTTTTGCAGCAGCAGTCGCTTCACGTTCGCTCGCGTATCGGTGATTCATTCTGCTAACCA
GTAAGGCAACCCCGCCAGCCTAGCCGGGTCCTCAACGACAGGAGCACGATCATGCGCACCCGTGGGGCCG
CCATGCCGGCGATAATGGCCTGCTTCTCGCCGAAACGTTTGGTGGCGGGACCAGTGACGAAGGCTTGAGC
GAGGGCGTGCAAGATTCCGAATACCGCAAGCGACAGGCCGATCATCGTCGCGCTCCAGCGAAAGCGGTCC
TCGCCGAAAATGACCCAGAGCGCTGCCGGCACCTGTCCTACGAGTTGCATGATAAAGAAGACAGTCATAA
GTGCGGCGACGATAGTCATGCCCCGCGCCCACCGGAAGGAGCTGACTGGGTTGAAGGCTCTCAAGGGCAT
CGGTCGAGATCCCGGTGCCTAATGAGTGAGCTAACTTACATTAATTGCGTTGCGCTCACTGCCCGCTTTC
CAGTCGGGAAACCTGTCGTGCCAGCTGCATTAATGAATCGGCCAACGCGCGGGGAGAGGCGGTTTGCGTA
TTGGGCGCCAGGGTGGTTTTTCTTTTCACCAGTGAGACGGGCAACAGCTGATTGCCCTTCACCGCCTGGC
CCTGAGAGAGTTGCAGCAAGCGGTCCACGCTGGTTTGCCCCAGCAGGCGAAAATCCTGTTTGATGGTGGT
TAACGGCGGGATATAACATGAGCTGTCTTCGGTATCGTCGTATCCCACTACCGAGATATCCGCACCAACG
CGCAGCCCGGACTCGGTAATGGCGCGCATTGCGCCCAGCGCCATCTGATCGTTGGCAACCAGCATCGCAG
TGGGAACGATGCCCTCATTCAGCATTTGCATGGTTTGTTGAAAACCGGACATGGCACTCCAGTCGCCTTC
CCGTTCCGCTATCGGCTGAATTTGATTGCGAGTGAGATATTTATGCCAGCCAGCCAGACGCAGACGCGCC
GAGACAGAACTTAATGGGCCCGCTAACAGCGCGATTTGCTGGTGACCCAATGCGACCAGATGCTCCACGC
CCAGTCGCGTACCGTCTTCATGGGAGAAAATAATACTGTTGATGGGTGTCTGGTCAGAGACATCAAGAAA
TAACGCCGGAACATTAGTGCAGGCAGCTTCCACAGCAATGGCATCCTGGTCATCCAGCGGATAGTTAATG
ATCAGCCCACTGACGCGTTGCGCGAGAAGATTGTGCACCGCCGCTTTACAGGCTTCGACGCCGCTTCGTT
CTACCATCGACACCACCACGCTGGCACCCAGTTGATCGGCGCGAGATTTAATCGCCGCGACAATTTGCGA
CGGCGCGTGCAGGGCCAGACTGGAGGTGGCAACGCCAATCAGCAACGACTGTTTGCCCGCCAGTTGTTGT
GCCACGCGGTTGGGAATGTAATTCAGCTCCGCCATCGCCGCTTCCACTTTTTCCCGCGTTTTCGCAGAAA
CGTGGCTGGCCTGGTTCACCACGCGGGAAACGGTCTGATAAGAGACACCGGCATACTCTGCGACATCGTA
TAACGTTACTGGTTTCACATTCACCACCCTGAATTGACTCTCTTCCGGGCGCTATCATGCCATACCGCGA
AAGGTTTTGCGCCATTCGATGGTGTCCGGGATCTCGACGCTCTCCCTTATGCGACTCCTGCATTAGGAAG
CAGCCCAGTAGTAGGTTGAGGCCGTTGAGCACCGCCGCCGCAAGGAATGGTGCATGCAAGGAGATGGCGC
CCAACAGTCCCCCGGCCACGGGGCCTGCCACCATACCCACGCCGAAACAAGCGCTCATGAGCCCGAAGTG
GCGAGCCCGATCTTCCCCATCGGTGATGTCGGCGATATAGGCGCCAGCAACCGCACCTGTGGCGCCGGTG
ATGCCGGCCACGATGCGTCCGGCGTAGAGGATCGAGATCTCGATCCCGCGAAATTAATACGACTCACTAT
AGGGGAATTGTGAGCGGATAACAATTCCCCTCTAGAAATAATTTTGTTTAACTTTAAGAAGGAGATATAC
CATGGGCAGCAGCCATCATCATCATCATCACGATTACGATATCCCAACGACCGAAAACCTTTACTTCCAG
GGCCATATGACATCGCGGAGATGGTTTCACCCAAATATCACTGGTGTGGAGGCAGAAAACCTACTGTTGA
CAAGAGGAGTTGATGGCAGTTTTTTGGCAAGGCCTAGTAAAAGTAACCCTGGAGACTTCACACTTTCCGT
TAGAAGAAATGGAGCTGTCACCCACATCAAGATTCAGAACACTGGTGATTACTATGACCTGTATGGAGGG
GAGAAATTTGCCACTTTGGCTGAGTTGGTCCAGTATTACATGGAACATCACGGGCAATTAAAAGAGAAGA
ATGGAGATGTCATTGAGCTTAAATATCCTCTGAACTGTGCAGATCCTACCTCTGAAAGGTGGTTTCATGG
ACATCTCTCTGGGAAAGAAGCAGAGAAATTATTAACTGAAAAAGGAAAACATGGTAGTTTTCTTGTACGA
GAGAGCCAGAGCCACCCTGGAGATTTTGTTCTTTCTGTGCGCACTGGTGATGACAAAGGGGAGAGCAATG
ACGGCAAGTCTAAAGTGACCCATGTTATGATTCGCTGTCAGGAACTGAAATACGACGTTGGTGGAGGAGA
ACGGTTTGATTCTTTGACAGATCTTGTGGAACATTATAAGAAGAATCCTATGGTGGAAACATTGGGTACA
GTACTACAACTCAAGCAGCCCCTTAACACGACTCGTATAAATGCTGCTGAAATAGAAAGCAGAGTTCGAG
AACTAAGCAAATTAGCTGAGACCACAGATAAAGTCAAACAAGGCTTTTGGGAAGAATTTGAGACACTACA
ACAACAGGAGTGCAAACTTCTCTACAGCCGAAAAGAGGGTCAAAGGCAAGAAAACAAAAACAAAAATAGA
TATAAAAACATCCTGCCCTTTGATCATACCAGGGTTGTCCTACACGATGGTGATCCCAATGAGCCTGTTT
CAGATTACATCAATGCAAATATCATCATGCCTGAATTTGAAACCAAGTGCAACAATTCAAAGCCCAAAAA
GAGTTACATTGCCACACAAGGCTGCCTGCAAAACACGGTGAATGACTTTTGGCGGATGGTGTTCCAAGAA
AACTCCCGAGTGATTGTCATGACAACGAAAGAAGTGGAGAGAGGAAAGAGTAAATGTGTCAAATACTGGC
CTGATGAGTATGCTCTAAAAGAATATGGCGTCATGCGTGTTAGGAACGTCAAAGAAAGCGCCGCTCATGA
CTATACGCTAAGAGAACTTAAACTTTCAAAGGTTGGACAAGGGAATACGGAGAGAACGGTCTGGCAATAC
CACTTTCGGACCTGGCCGGACCACGGCGTGCCCAGCGACCCTGGGGGCGTGCTGGACTTCCTGGAGGAGG
TGCACCATAAGCAGGAGAGCATCATGGATGCAGGGCCGGTCGTGGTGCACTGCAGTGCTGGAATTGGCCG
GACAGGGACGTTCATTGTGATTGATATTCTTATTGACATCATCAGAGAGAAAGGTGTTGACTGCGATATT
GACGTTCCCAAAACCATCCAGATGGTGCGGTCTCAGAGGTCAGGGATGGTCCAGACAGAAGCAAAGTACC
GATTTATCTATATGGCGGTCCAGCATTATATTGAAACACTACAGCGCAGGATTGAAGAAGAGCAGAAAAG
CAAGAGGAAAGGGCACGAATATACAAATATTAAGTATTCTCTAGCGGACCAGACGAGTGGAGATCAGAGC
CCTCTCCCGCCTTGTACTCCAACGCCACCCTGTGCAGAAATGAGAGAAGACAGTGCTAGAGTCTATGAAA
ACGTGGGCCTGATGCAACAGCAGAAAAGTTTCAGATAGGGATCCGAATTCGAGCTCCGTCGACAAGCTTG
CGGCCGCACTCGAGCACCACCACCACCACCACTGAGATCCGGCTGCTAACAAAGCCCGAAAGGAAGCTGA
GTTGGCTGCTGCCACCGCTGAGCAATAACTAGCATAACCCCTTGGGGCCTCTAAACGGGTCTTGAGGGGT
TTTTTGCTGAAAGGAGGAACTATATCCGGATTGGCGAATGGG
[124 nt withheld, positions 5643-5766]
C
[91 nt withheld, positions 5768-5858]
A
[49 nt withheld, positions 5860-5908]
CCTTTGACGTTGGAGTCCACGTTCTTT
[37 nt withheld, positions 5936-5972]
ACCCTATCTCGGTCTATTCTTTTGATTTATAAGGGATTTTGCCGATTTCGGCCTATTGGTTAAAAAATGA
GCTGATTTAACAAAAATTTAACGCGAATTTTAACAAAATATTAACGCTTACAATTTAGGTGGCACTTTTC
GGGGAAATGTGCGCGGAACCCCTATTTGTTTATTTTTCTAAATACATTCAAATATGTATCCGCTCATGAA
TTAATTCTTAGAAAAACTCATCGAGCATCAAATGAAACTGCAATTTATTCATATCAGGATTATCAATACC
ATATTTTTGAAAAAGCCGTTTCTGTAATGAAGGAGAAAACTCACCGAGGCAGTTCCATAGGATGGCAAGA
TCCTGGTATCGGTCTGCGATTCCGACTCGTCCAACATCAATACAACCTATTAATTTCCCCTCGTCAAAAA
TAAGGTTATCAAGTGAGAAATCACCATGAGTGACGACTGAATCCGGTGAGAATGGCAAAAGTTTATGCAT
TTCTTTCCAGACTTGTTCAACAGGCCAGCCATTACGCTCGTCATCAAAATCACTCGCATCAACCAAACCG
TTATTCATTCGTGATTGCGCCTGAGCGAGACGAAATACGCGATCGCTGTTAAAAGGACAATTACAAACAG
GAATCGAATGCAACCGGCGCAGGAACACTGCCAGCGCATCAACAATATTTTCACCTGAATCAGGATATTC
TTCTAATACCTGGAATGCTGTTTTCCCGGGGATCGCAGTGGTGAGTAACCATGCATCATCAGGAGTACGG
ATAAAATGCTTGATGGTCGGAAGAGGCATAAATTCCGTCAGCCAGTTTAGTCTGACCATCTCATCTGTAA
CATCATTGGCAACGCTACCTTTGCCATGTTTCAGAAACAACTCTGGCGCATCGGGCTTCCCATACAATCG
ATAGATTGTCGCACCTGATTGCCCGACATTATCGCGAGCCCATTTATACCCATATAAATCAGCATCCATG
TTGGAATTTAATCGCGGCCTAGAGCAAGACGTTTCCCGTTGAATATGGCTCATAACACCCCTTGTATTAC
TGTTTATGTAAGCAGACAGTTTTATTGTTCATGACCAAAATCCCTTAACGTGAGTTTTCGTTCCACTGAG
CGTCAGACCCCGTAGAAAAGATCAAAGGATCTTC
Features (pLannotate 1.2.2; 20 found; start..end, strand, type, name):
      1..589     +  rep_origin     ori: high-copy-number ColE1/pMB1/pBR322/pUC origin of replication
    775..914     -  misc_feature   bom: basis of mobility region from pBR322
   1016..1207    -  CDS            rop: Rop protein, which maintains plasmids at low copy number; rop
   1224..1604    +  CDS            YPB1_ECOLX: Protein predicted: Swiss-Prot protein existence level 4. From Escherichia coli.
   1676..1967    -  CDS            TcR (fragment): tetracycline efflux protein; tet; confers resistance to tetracycline
   1982..2003    -  protein_bind   CAP binding site: CAP binding activates transcription in the presence of cAMP. E. coli catabolite activator protein
   2016..3098    -  CDS            lacI: lac repressor; lacI; The lac repressor binds to the lac operator to inhibit transcription in E. coli. This inhibition can be relieved by adding lactose or isopropyl-β-D-thiogalactopyranoside (IPTG).
   3099..3176    -  promoter       lacI promoter: lacI
   3184..3463    -  CDS            TcR (fragment): tetracycline efflux protein; tet; confers resistance to tetracycline
   3485..3503    +  promoter       T7 promoter: promoter for bacteriophage T7 RNA polymerase
   3504..3528    +  protein_bind   lac operator: The lac repressor binds to the lac operator to inhibit transcription in E. coli. This inhibition can be relieved by adding lactose or isopropyl-β-D-thiogalactopyranoside (IPTG). lac repressor encoded by lacI
   3543..3565    +  RBS            RBS: efficient ribosome binding site from bacteriophage T7 gene 10 (Olins and Rangwala, 1989)
   3584..3600    +  CDS            capTEV™ (fragment): composite tag for in vivo biotinylation, TEV protease cleavage, and 6xHis tagging
   3647..5425    +  CDS            PTPN11: PTN11_HUMAN - Also known as PTP2C, SHPTP2. Experimental evidence at protein level: Swiss-Prot protein existence level 1. Acts downstream of various receptor and cytoplasmic protein tyrosine kinases to participate in the signal transduction from the cell surface to the nucleus (PubMed:10655584, PubMed:18559669, PubMed:18829466, PubMed:26742426, PubMed:28074573). Positively regulates MAPK signal transduction pathway (PubMed:28074573). Dephosphorylates GAB1, ARHGAP35 and EGFR (PubMed:28074573). Dephosphorylates ROCK2 at 'Tyr-722' resulting in stimulation of its RhoA binding activity (PubMed:18559
   5475..5492    +  CDS            9xHis (fragment): 9xHis affinity tag
   5502..5551    +  CDS            SET1 (fragment): solubility-enhancement tag derived from T7 phage gene 10B
   5559..5606    +  terminator     T7 terminator: transcription terminator for bacteriophage T7 RNA polymerase
   5643..6071    +  rep_origin     f1 ori (sequence partly withheld): f1 bacteriophage origin of replication; arrow indicates direction of (+) strand synthesis
   6124..6181    +  promoter       AmpR promoter (fragment): bla
   6190..7005    -  CDS            KanR: aminoglycoside phosphotransferase; aph(3')-Ia; confers resistance to kanamycin in bacteria or G418 (Geneticin®) in eukaryotes
