[The description below was written by a language model from this plasmid's Addgene catalogue record and pLannotate feature annotations shown in this document.]
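Description:
pET-28b His6-TEV-SHP2-FL(Q510K) is a bacterial expression plasmid of about 7.1 kb, built on a pET-28b backbone for producing recombinant full-length human SHP2, the protein tyrosine phosphatase encoded by PTPN11, carrying the Q510K substitution. It replicates in E. coli from a ColE1/pBR322-type origin accompanied by the bom region and the rop gene. Rop keeps copy number low, consistent with the catalogue listing. Selection is by kanamycin through an aph(3')-Ia resistance gene. An f1 origin is also present, and short tetracycline-resistance fragments and an AmpR promoter fragment are annotated as backbone remnants rather than functional markers.

The expression cassette follows the standard pET design. A T7 promoter is immediately followed by a lac operator and the T7 gene 10 ribosome binding site, and a T7 terminator closes the unit. The plasmid-borne lacI gene, under its own promoter, supplies repressor, so transcription stays off until induced with IPTG in a host that provides T7 RNA polymerase. The open reading frame begins with an N-terminal 6xHis tag. According to the construct name, this is followed by a TEV protease site, so the tag can be removed after affinity purification; the annotation tool detects only a short His/TEV-type tag fragment upstream of the PTPN11 coding sequence. A histidine-tag fragment annotated downstream of the insert is probably the backbone's C-terminal His sequence. The record does not say whether it is translated, and the catalogue lists only the N-terminal tag.

The insert was introduced by Gibson assembly. The stated purpose is production of His-tagged full-length SHP2, and the associated publication concerns pathogenic SHP2 variants.
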