Addgene plasmid #245215: pET-28b His6-TEV-SHP2-FL(Q510K)
Purpose: Production of His-tagged full-length SHP2
Depositing lab: Neel Shah. Depositing organization: Columbia University. Publication: Multiplexed single-cell transcriptomics reveals diverse phenotypic outcomes for pathogenic SHP2 variants. van Vlimmeren AE, Giglio RM, Jiang Z, Lee M, McFaline-Figueroa JL, Shah NH. bioRxiv [Preprint]. 2025 Jul 2:2025.06.30.662374. doi: 10.1101/2025.06.30.662374. PubMed 40631144.
Backbone
  Vector backbone: pET
  Vector type: Bacterial Expression
Growth in bacteria
  Bacterial resistance: Kanamycin, 50 μg/mL
  Growth temperature: 37°C
  Growth strain: DH5alpha
  Copy number: Low Copy
Gene/Insert
  Gene/Insert name: SHP2 full-length
  Species: H. sapiens (human)
  Mutation: Q510K
  Tag / fusion protein: 6xHis (N terminal on insert)
  Cloning method: Gibson Cloning
Terms and licenses: Academic/Nonprofit Terms; Industry Terms: Not Available to Industry
How to cite: pET-28b His6-TEV-SHP2-FL(Q510K) was a gift from Neel Shah (Addgene plasmid # 245215 ; http://n2t.net/addgene:245215 ; RRID:Addgene_245215)
